>Addgene plasmid #140111 | mVenus-hCOL1A1 | addgene full sequence | sequence record 296751 | Addgene NGS Result
GACGGATCGGGAGATCTCCCGATCCCCTATGGTGCACTCTCAGTACAATCTGCTCTGATGCCGCATAGTT
AAGCCAGTATCTGCTCCCTGCTTGTGTGTTGGAGGTCGCTGAGTAGTGCGCGAGCAAAATTTAAGCTACA
ACAAGGCAAGGCTTGACCGACAATTGCATGAAGAATCTGCTTAGGGTTAGGCGTTTTGCGCTGCTTCGCG
ATGTACGGGCCAGATATACGCGTTGACATTGATTATTGACTAGTTATTAATAGTAATCAATTACGGGGTC
ATTAGTTCATAGCCCATATATGGAGTTCCGCGTTACATAACTTACGGTAAATGGCCCGCCTGGCTGACCG
CCCAACGACCCCCGCCCATTGACGTCAATAATGACGTATGTTCCCATAGTAACGCCAATAGGGACTTTCC
ATTGACGTCAATGGGTGGAGTATTTACGGTAAACTGCCCACTTGGCAGTACATCAAGTGTATCATATGCC
AAGTCCGCCCCCTATTGACGTCAATGACGGTAAATGGCCCGCCTGGCATTATGCCCAGTACATGACCTTA
CGGGACTTTCCTACTTGGCAGTACATCTACGTATTAGTCATCGCTATTACCATGGTGATGCGGTTTTGGC
AGTACACCAATGGGCGTGGATAGCGGTTTGACTCACGGGGATTTCCAAGTCTCCACCCCATTGACGTCAA
TGGGAGTTTGTTTTGGCACCAAAATCAACGGGACTTTCCAAAATGTCGTAATAACCCCGCCCCGTTGACG
CAAATGGGCGGTAGGCGTGTACGGTGGGAGGTCTATATAAGCAGAGCTCGTTTAGTGAACCGTCAGAATT
TTGTAATACGACTCACTATAGGGCGGCCGCATAACTTCGTATAGCATACATTATACGAAGTTATGGATCA
GGCCAAATCGGCCGAGCTCGAATTCGTCGAGAGCGGAGACGGGAGTTTCTCCTCGGGGTCGGAGCAGGAG
GCACGCGGAGTGTGAGGCCACGCATGAGCGGACGCTAACCCCCTCCCCAGCCACAAAGAGTCTACATGTC
TAGGGTCTAGACATGTTCAGCTTTGTGGACCTCCGGCTCCTGCTCCTCTTAGCGGCCACCGCCCTCCTGA
CGCACGGCCAAGAGGATATCGTGAGCAAGGGCGAGGAGCTGTTCACCGGGGTGGTGCCCATCCTGGTCGA
GCTGGACGGCGACGTAAACGGCCACAAGTTCAGCGTGTCCGGCGAGGGCGAGGGCGATGCCACCTACGGC
AAGCTGACCCTGAAGCTGATCTGCACCACCGGCAAGCTGCCCGTGCCCTGGCCCACCCTCGTGACCACCC
TGGGCTACGGCCTGCAGTGCTTCGCCCGCTACCCCGACCACATGAAGCAGCACGACTTCTTCAAGTCCGC
CATGCCCGAAGGCTACGTCCAGGAGCGCACCATCTTCTTCAAGGACGACGGCAACTACAAGACCCGCGCC
GAGGTGAAGTTCGAGGGCGACACCCTGGTGAACCGCATCGAGCTGAAGGGCATCGACTTCAAGGAGGACG
GCAACATCCTGGGGCACAAGCTGGAGTACAACTACAACAGCCACAACGTCTATATCACCGCCGACAAGCA
GAAGAACGGCATCAAGGCCAACTTCAAGATCCGCCACAACATCGAGGACGGCGGCGTGCAGCTCGCCGAC
CACTACCAGCAGAACACCCCCATCGGCGACGGCCCCGTGCTGCTGCCCGACAACCACTACCTGAGCTACC
AGTCCAAGCTGAGCAAAGACCCCAACGAGAAGCGCGATCACATGGTCCTGCTGGAGTTCGTGACCGCCGC
CGGGATCACTCTCGGCATGGACGAGCTGTACGACCAAGAAACCACCGGCGTCGAGGGACCCAAGGGAGAC
ACTGGCCCCCGAGGCCCAAGGGGACCCGCAGGCCCCCCTGGCCGAGATGGCATCCCTGGACAGCCTGGAC
TTCCCGGACCCCCCGGACCCCCCGGACCTCCCGGACCCCCTGGCCTCGGAGGAAACTTTGCTCCCCAGCT
GTCTTATGGCTATGATGAGAAATCAACCGGAGGAATTTCCGTGCCTGGCCCCATGGGTCCCTCTGGTCCT
CGTGGTCTCCCTGGCCCCCCTGGTGCACCTGGTCCCCAAGGCTTCCAAGGTCCCCCTGGTGAGCCTGGCG
AGCCTGGAGCTTCAGGTCCCATGGGTCCCCGAGGTCCCCCAGGTCCCCCTGGAAAGAATGGAGATGATGG
GGAAGCTGGAAAACCTGGTCGTCCTGGTGAGCGTGGGCCTCCTGGGCCTCAGGGTGCTCGAGGATTGCCC
GGAACAGCTGGCCTCCCTGGAATGAAGGGACACAGAGGTTTCAGTGGTTTGGATGGTGCCAAGGGAGATG
CTGGTCCTGCTGGTCCTAAGGGTGAGCCTGGCAGCCCTGGTGAAAATGGAGCTCCTGGTCAGATGGGCCC
CCGTGGCCTGCCTGGTGAGAGAGGTCGCCCTGGAGCCCCTGGCCCTGCTGGTGCTCGTGGAAATGATGGT
GCTACTGGTGCTGCCGGGCCCCCTGGTCCCACCGGCCCCGCTGGTCCTCCTGGCTTCCCTGGTGCTGTTG
GTGCTAAGGGTGAAGCTGGTCCCCAAGGGCCCCGAGGCTCTGAAGGTCCCCAGGGTGTGCGTGGTGAGCC
TGGCCCCCCTGGCCCTGCTGGTGCTGCTGGCCCTGCTGGAAACCCTGGTGCTGATGGACAGCCTGGTGCT
AAAGGTGCCAATGGTGCTCCTGGTATTGCTGGTGCTCCTGGCTTCCCTGGTGCCCGAGGCCCCTCTGGAC
CCCAGGGCCCCGGCGGCCCTCCTGGTCCCAAGGGTAACAGCGGTGAACCTGGTGCTCCTGGCAGCAAAGG
AGACACTGGTGCTAAGGGAGAGCCTGGCCCTGTTGGTGTTCAAGGACCCCCTGGCCCTGCTGGAGAGGAA
GGAAAGCGAGGAGCTCGAGGTGAACCCGGACCCACTGGCCTGCCCGGACCCCCTGGCGAGCGTGGTGGAC
CTGGTAGCCGTGGTTTCCCTGGCGCAGATGGTGTTGCTGGTCCCAAGGGTCCCGCTGGTGAACGTGGTTC
TCCTGGCCCTGCTGGCCCCAAAGGATCTCCTGGTGAAGCTGGTCGTCCCGGTGAAGCTGGTCTGCCTGGT
GCCAAGGGTCTGACTGGAAGCCCTGGCAGCCCTGGTCCTGATGGCAAAACTGGCCCCCCTGGTCCCGCCG
GTCAAGATGGTCGCCCCGGACCCCCAGGCCCACCTGGTGCCCGTGGTCAGGCTGGTGTGATGGGATTCCC
TGGACCTAAAGGTGCTGCTGGAGAGCCCGGCAAGGCTGGAGAGCGAGGTGTTCCCGGACCCCCTGGCGCT
GTCGGTCCTGCTGGCAAAGATGGAGAGGCTGGAGCTCAGGGACCCCCTGGCCCTGCTGGTCCCGCTGGCG
AGAGAGGTGAACAAGGCCCTGCTGGCTCCCCCGGATTCCAGGGTCTCCCTGGTCCTGCTGGTCCTCCAGG
TGAAGCAGGCAAACCTGGTGAACAGGGTGTTCCTGGAGACCTTGGCGCCCCTGGCCCCTCTGGAGCAAGA
GGCGAGAGAGGTTTCCCTGGCGAGCGTGGTGTGCAAGGTCCCCCTGGTCCTGCTGGTCCCCGAGGGGCCA
ACGGTGCTCCCGGCAACGATGGTGCTAAGGGTGATGCTGGTGCCCCTGGAGCTCCCGGTAGCCAGGGCGC
CCCTGGCCTTCAGGGAATGCCTGGTGAACGTGGTGCAGCTGGTCTTCCAGGGCCTAAGGGTGACAGAGGT
GATGCTGGTCCCAAAGGTGCTGATGGCTCTCCTGGCAAAGATGGCGTCCGTGGTCTGACCGGCCCCATTG
GTCCTCCTGGCCCTGCTGGTGCCCCTGGTGACAAGGGTGAAAGTGGTCCCAGCGGCCCTGCTGGTCCCAC
TGGAGCTCGTGGTGCCCCCGGAGACCGTGGTGAGCCTGGTCCCCCCGGCCCTGCTGGCTTTGCTGGCCCC
CCTGGTGCTGACGGCCAACCTGGTGCTAAAGGCGAACCTGGTGATGCTGGTGCTAAAGGCGATGCTGGTC
CCCCTGGCCCTGCCGGACCCGCTGGACCCCCTGGCCCCATTGGTAATGTTGGTGCTCCTGGAGCCAAAGG
TGCTCGCGGCAGCGCTGGTCCCCCTGGTGCTACTGGTTTCCCTGGTGCTGCTGGCCGAGTCGGTCCTCCT
GGCCCCTCTGGAAATGCTGGACCCCCTGGCCCTCCTGGTCCTGCTGGCAAAGAAGGCGGCAAAGGTCCCC
GTGGTGAGACTGGCCCTGCTGGACGTCCTGGTGAAGTTGGTCCCCCTGGTCCCCCTGGCCCTGCTGGCGA
GAAAGGATCCCCTGGTGCTGATGGTCCTGCTGGTGCTCCTGGTACTCCCGGGCCTCAAGGTATTGCTGGA
CAGCGTGGTGTGGTCGGCCTGCCTGGTCAGAGAGGAGAGAGAGGCTTCCCTGGTCTTCCTGGCCCCTCTG
GTGAACCTGGCAAACAAGGTCCCTCTGGAGCAAGTGGTGAACGTGGTCCCCCTGGTCCCATGGGCCCCCC
TGGATTGGCTGGACCCCCTGGTGAATCTGGACGTGAGGGGGCTCCTGGTGCCGAAGGTTCCCCTGGACGA
GACGGTTCTCCTGGCGCCAAGGGTGACCGTGGTGAGACCGGCCCCGCTGGACCCCCTGGTGCTCCTGGTG
CTCCTGGTGCCCCTGGCCCCGTTGGCCCTGCTGGCAAGAGTGGTGATCGTGGTGAGACTGGTCCTGCTGG
TCCCGCCGGTCCTGTCGGCCCTGTTGGCGCCCGTGGCCCCGCCGGACCCCAAGGCCCACGTGGTGACAAG
GGTGAGACAGGCGAACAGGGCGACAGAGGCATAAAGGGTCACCGTGGCTTCTCTGGCCTCCAGGGTCCCC
CTGGCCCTCCTGGCTCTCCTGGTGAACAAGGTCCCTCTGGAGCCTCTGGTCCTGCTGGTCCCCGAGGTCC
CCCTGGCTCTGCTGGTGCTCCTGGCAAAGATGGACTCAACGGTCTCCCTGGCCCCATTGGGCCCCCTGGT
CCTCGCGGTCGCACTGGTGATGCTGGTCCTGTTGGTCCCCCCGGCCCTCCTGGACCTCCTGGTCCCCCTG
GTCCTCCCAGCGCTGGTTTCGACTTCAGCTTCCTGCCCCAGCCACCTCAAGAGAAGGCTCACGATGGTGG
CCGCTACTACCGGGCTGATGATGCCAATGTGGTTCGTGACCGTGACCTCGAGGTGGACACCACCCTCAAG
AGCCTGAGCCAGCAGATCGAGAACATCCGGAGCCCAGAGGGCAGCCGCAAGAACCCCGCCCGCACCTGCC
GTGACCTCAAGATGTGCCACTCTGACTGGAAGAGTGGAGAGTACTGGATTGACCCCAACCAAGGCTGCAA
CCTGGATGCCATCAAAGTCTTCTGCAACATGGAGACTGGTGAGACCTGCGTGTACCCCACTCAGCCCAGT
GTGGCCCAGAAGAACTGGTACATCAGCAAGAACCCCAAGGACAAGAGGCATGTCTGGTTCGGCGAGAGCA
TGACCGATGGATTCCAGTTCGAGTATGGCGGCCAGGGCTCCGACCCTGCCGATGTGGCCATCCAGCTGAC
CTTCCTGCGCCTGATGTCCACCGAGGCCTCCCAGAACATCACCTACCACTGCAAGAACAGCGTGGCCTAC
ATGGACCAGCAGACTGGCAACCTCAAGAAGGCCCTGCTCCTCCAGGGCTCCAACGAGATCGAGATCCGCG
CCGAGGGCAACAGCCGCTTCACCTACAGCGTCACTGTCGATGGCTGCACGAGTCACACCGGAGCCTGGGG
CAAGACAGTGATTGAATACAAAACCACCAAGACCTCCCGCCTGCGCATCATCGATGTGGCCCCCTTGGAC
GTTGGTGCCCCAGACCAGGAATTCGGCTTCGACGTTGGCCATGTCTGCTTCCTGTAAACTCCCTCCATCC
CAACCTGGCTCCCTCCCACCCAACCAACTTTCCCCCCAACCCGGAAACAGACAAGCAACCCAAACTGAAC
CCCCTCAAAAGCCAAAAAATGGGAGACAATTTCACATGGACTTTGGAAAATATTTTTTTCCTTTGCATTC
ATCTCTCAAACTTAGTTTTTATCTTTGACCAACCGAACATGACCAAAAACCAAAAGTGCATTCAACCTTA
CCAAAAAAAAAAAAAAAACTCTCCAGCGCTGGATCCCCTGGTGCTGATGGTCCTGCTGGTGCTCCTGGTA
CTCCCCCTAGAAACCCGCTGATCAGCCTCGACTGTGCCTTCTAGTTGCCAGCCATCTGTTGTTTGCCCCT
CCCCCGTGCCTTCCTTGACCCTGGAAGGTGCCACTCCCACTGTCCTTTCCTAATAAAATGAGGAAATTGC
ATCGCATTGTCTGAGTAGGTGTCATTCTATTCTGGGGGGTGGGGTGGGGCAGGACAGCAAGGGGGAGGAT
TGGGAAGACAATAGCAGGCATGCTGGGGATGCGGTGGGCTCTATGGCTTCTGAGGCGGAAAGAACCAGCT
GGGGCTCTAGGGGGTATCCCC
[124 nt withheld, positions 6532-6655]
C
[91 nt withheld, positions 6657-6747]
A
[49 nt withheld, positions 6749-6797]
CCTTTGACGTTGGAGTCCACGTTCTTT
[37 nt withheld, positions 6825-6861]
ACCCTATCTCGGTCTATTCTTTTGATTTATAAGGGATTTTGCCGATTTCGGCCTATTGGTTAAAAAATGA
GCTGATTTAACAAAAATTTAACGCGAATTAATTCTGTGGAATGTGTGTCAGTTAGGGTGTGGAAAGTCCC
CAGGCTCCCCAGCAGGCAGAAGTATGCAAAGCATGCATCTCAATTAGTCAGCAACCAGGTGTGGAAAGTC
CCCAGGCTCCCCAGCAGGCAGAAGTATGCAAAGCATGCATCTCAATTAGTCAGCAACCATAGTCCCGCCC
CTAACTCCGCCCATCCCGCCCCTAACTCCGCCCAGTTCCGCCCATTCTCCGCCCCATGGCTGACTAATTT
TTTTTATTTATGCAGAGGCCGAGGCCGCCTCTGCCTCTGAGCTATTCCAGAAGTAGTGAGGAGGCTTTTT
TGGAGGCCTAGGCTTTTGCAAAAAGCTCCCGGGAGCTTGTATATCCATTTTCGGATCTGATCAAGAGACA
GGATGAGGATCGTTTCGCATGATTGAACAAGATGGATTGCACGCAGGTTCTCCGGCCGCTTGGGTGGAGA
GGCTATTCGGCTATGACTGGGCACAACAGACAATCGGCTGCTCTGATGCCGCCGTGTTCCGGCTGTCAGC
GCAGGGGCGCCCGGTTCTTTTTGTCAAGACCGACCTGTCCGGTGCCCTGAATGAACTGCAGGACGAGGCA
GCGCGGCTATCGTGGCTGGCCACGACGGGCGTTCCTTGCGCAGCTGTGCTCGACGTTGTCACTGAAGCGG
GAAGGGACTGGCTGCTATTGGGCGAAGTGCCGGGGCAGGATCTCCTGTCATCTCACCTTGCTCCTGCCGA
GAAAGTATCCATCATGGCTGATGCAATGCGGCGGCTGCATACGCTTGATCCGGCTACCTGCCCATTCGAC
CACCAAGCGAAACATCGCATCGAGCGAGCACGTACTCGGATGGAAGCCGGTCTTGTCGATCAGGATGATC
TGGACGAAGAGCATCAGGGGCTCGCGCCAGCCGAACTGTTCGCCAGGCTCAAGGCGCGCATGCCCGACGG
CGAGGATCTCGTCGTGACCCATGGCGATGCCTGCTTGCCGAATATCATGGTGGAAAATGGCCGCTTTTCT
GGATTCATCGACTGTGGCCGGCTGGGTGTGGCGGACCGCTATCAGGACATAGCGTTGGCTACCCGTGATA
TTGCTGAAGAGCTTGGCGGCGAATGGGCTGACCGCTTCCTCGTGCTTTACGGTATCGCCGCTCCCGATTC
GCAGCGCATCGCCTTCTATCGCCTTCTTGACGAGTTCTTCTGAGCGGGACTCTGGGGTTCGAAATGACCG
ACCAAGCGACGCCCAACCTGCCATCACGAGATTTCGATTCCACCGCCGCCTTCTATGAAAGGTTGGGCTT
CGGAATCGTTTTCCGGGACGCCGGCTGGATGATCCTCCAGCGCGGGGATCTCATGCTGGAGTTCTTCGCC
CACCCCAACTTGTTTATTGCAGCTTATAATGGTTACAAATAAAGCAATAGCATCACAAATTTCACAAATA
AAGCATTTTTTTCACTGCATTCTAGTTGTGGTTTGTCCAAACTCATCAATGTATCTTATCATGTCTGTAT
ACCGTCGACCTCTAGCTAGAGCTTGGCGTAATCATGGTCATAGCTGTTTCCTGTGTGAAATTGTTATCCG
CTCACAATTCCACACAACATACGAGCCGGAAGCATAAAGTGTAAAGCCTGGGGTGCCTAATGAGTGAGCT
AACTCACATTAATTGCGTTGCGCTCACTGCCCGCTTTCCAGTCGGGAAACCTGTCGTGCCAGCTGCATTA
ATGAATCGGCCAACGCGCGGGGAGAGGCGGTTTGCGTATTGGGCGCTCTTCCGCTTCCTCGCTCACTGAC
TCGCTGCGCTCGGTCGTTCGGCTGCGGCGAGCGGTATCAGCTCACTCAAAGGCGGTAATACGGTTATCCA
CAGAATCAGGGGATAACGCAGGAAAGAACATGTGAGCAAAAGGCCAGCAAAAGGCCAGGAACCGTAAAAA
GGCCGCGTTGCTGGCGTTTTTCCATAGGCTCCGCCCCCCTGACGAGCATCACAAAAATCGACGCTCAAGT
CAGAGGTGGCGAAACCCGACAGGACTATAAAGATACCAGGCGTTTCCCCCTGGAAGCTCCCTCGTGCGCT
CTCCTGTTCCGACCCTGCCGCTTACCGGATACCTGTCCGCCTTTCTCCCTTCGGGAAGCGTGGCGCTTTC
TCATAGCTCACGCTGTAGGTATCTCAGTTCGGTGTAGGTCGTTCGCTCCAAGCTGGGCTGTGTGCACGAA
CCCCCCGTTCAGCCCGACCGCTGCGCCTTATCCGGTAACTATCGTCTTGAGTCCAACCCGGTAAGACACG
ACTTATCGCCACTGGCAGCAGCCACTGGTAACAGGATTAGCAGAGCGAGGTATGTAGGCGGTGCTACAGA
GTTCTTGAAGTGGTGGCCTAACTACGGCTACACTAGAAGAACAGTATTTGGTATCTGCGCTCTGCTGAAG
CCAGTTACCTTCGGAAAAAGAGTTGGTAGCTCTTGATCCGGCAAACAAACCACCGCTGGTAGCGGTGGTT
TTTTTGTTTGCAAGCAGCAGATTACGCGCAGAAAAAAAGGATCTCAAGAAGATCCTTTGATCTTTTCTAC
GGGGTCTGACGCTCAGTGGAACGAAAACTCACGTTAAGGGATTTTGGTCATGAGATTATCAAAAAGGATC
TTCACCTAGATCCTTTTAAATTAAAAATGAAGTTTTAAATCAATCTAAAGTATATATGAGTAAACTTGGT
CTGACAGTTACCAATGCTTAATCAGTGAGGCACCTATCTCAGCGATCTGTCTATTTCGTTCATCCATAGT
TGCCTGACTCCCCGTCGTGTAGATAACTACGATACGGGAGGGCTTACCATCTGGCCCCAGTGCTGCAATG
ATACCGCGAGACCCACGCTCACCGGCTCCAGATTTATCAGCAATAAACCAGCCAGCCGGAAGGGCCGAGC
GCAGAAGTGGTCCTGCAACTTTATCCGCCTCCATCCAGTCTATTAATTGTTGCCGGGAAGCTAGAGTAAG
TAGTTCGCCAGTTAATAGTTTGCGCAACGTTGTTGCCATTGCTACAGGCATCGTGGTGTCACGCTCGTCG
TTTGGTATGGCTTCATTCAGCTCCGGTTCCCAACGATCAAGGCGAGTTACATGATCCCCCATGTTGTGCA
AAAAAGCGGTTAGCTCCTTCGGTCCTCCGATCGTTGTCAGAAGTAAGTTGGCCGCAGTGTTATCACTCAT
GGTTATGGCAGCACTGCATAATTCTCTTACTGTCATGCCATCCGTAAGATGCTTTTCTGTGACTGGTGAG
TACTCAACCAAGTCATTCTGAGAATAGTGTATGCGGCGACCGAGTTGCTCTTGCCCGGCGTCAATACGGG
ATAATACCGCGCCACATAGCAGAACTTTAAAAGTGCTCATCATTGGAAAACGTTCTTCGGGGCGAAAACT
CTCAAGGATCTTACCGCTGTTGAGATCCAGTTCGATGTAACCCACTCGTGCACCCAACTGATCTTCAGCA
TCTTTTACTTTCACCAGCGTTTCTGGGTGAGCAAAAACAGGAAGGCAAAATGCCGCAAAAAAGGGAATAA
GGGCGACACGGAAATGTTGAATACTCATACTCTTCCTTTTTCAATATTATTGAAGCATTTATCAGGGTTA
TTGTCTCATGAGCGGATACATATTTGAATGTATTTAGAAAAATAAACAAATAGGGGTTCCGCGCACATTT
CCCCGAAAAGTGCCACCTGACGTC
Features (pLannotate 1.2.2; 21 found; start..end, strand, type, name):
     28..80      -  misc_feature   bom (fragment): basis of mobility region from pBR322
    235..614     +  enhancer       CMV enhancer: human cytomegalovirus immediate early enhancer
    616..815     +  promoter       CMV promoter: human cytomegalovirus (CMV) immediate early promoter
    844..862     +  promoter       T7 promoter: promoter for bacteriophage T7 RNA polymerase
    871..904     +  protein_bind   loxP: Cre-mediated recombination occurs in the 8-bp core sequence (GCATACAT). Cre recombinase
   1138..1851    +  CDS            mVenus: mVenus is a basic (constitutively fluorescent) yellow fluorescent protein published in 2006, derived from Aequorea victoria. It is reported to be a rapidly-maturing monomer with moderate acid sensitivity.
   5119..5934    +  CDS            COL1A1 (fragment): CO1A1_HUMAN - Experimental evidence at protein level: Swiss-Prot protein existence level 1. Type I collagen is a member of group I collagen (fibrillar forming collagen). From Homo sapiens (Human).
   6262..6486    +  polyA_signal   bGH poly(A) signal: bovine growth hormone polyadenylation signal
   6490..6511    +  promoter       SV40 promoter (fragment): SV40 enhancer and early promoter
   6532..6960    +  rep_origin     f1 ori (sequence partly withheld): f1 bacteriophage origin of replication; arrow indicates direction of (+) strand synthesis
   6974..7303    +  promoter       SV40 promoter: SV40 enhancer and early promoter
   7370..8161    +  CDS            neo: KKA2_KLEPN - Also known as kan, nptII. Experimental evidence at protein level: Swiss-Prot protein existence level 1. Resistance to kanamycin, neomycin, paromomycin, ribostamycin, butirosin and gentamicin B. From Klebsiella pneumoniae.
   8185..8343    +  CDS            ble (fragment): BLE_KLEPN - Experimental evidence at protein level: Swiss-Prot protein existence level 1. Binding protein with a strong affinity to the bleomycin family of antibiotics. Binds to CL990; an antimitotic-antibiotic compound. From Klebsiella pneumoniae.
   8338..8459    +  polyA_signal   SV40 poly(A) signal: SV40 polyadenylation signal
   8530..8552    -  protein_bind   lac operator (fragment): The lac repressor binds to the lac operator to inhibit transcription in E. coli. This inhibition can be relieved by adding lactose or isopropyl-β-D-thiogalactopyranoside (IPTG). lac repressor encoded by lacI
   8556..8586    -  promoter       lac promoter: promoter for the E. coli lac operon
   8601..8622    -  protein_bind   CAP binding site: CAP binding activates transcription in the presence of cAMP. E. coli catabolite activator protein
   8635..8727    -  CDS            lacI (fragment): lac repressor; lacI; The lac repressor binds to the lac operator to inhibit transcription in E. coli. This inhibition can be relieved by adding lactose or isopropyl-β-D-thiogalactopyranoside (IPTG).
   8910..9498    -  rep_origin     ori: high-copy-number ColE1/pMB1/pBR322/pUC origin of replication
   9669..10529   -  CDS            AmpR: β-lactamase; bla; confers resistance to ampicillin, carbenicillin, and related antibiotics
  10530..10634   -  promoter       AmpR promoter: bla
