[The description below was written by a language model from this plasmid's Addgene catalogue record and pLannotate feature annotations shown in this document.]
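Description:
mVenus-hCOL1A1 is a mammalian expression plasmid built on the pcDNA3.1 backbone (about 10.7 kb) that produces a fluorescently tagged human type I procollagen α1 chain. It is propagated in E. coli through a high-copy ColE1/pUC-type origin with β-lactamase (ampicillin) selection, and it also carries an f1 origin. For mammalian cells, an SV40 early promoter drives a neomycin phosphotransferase gene with an SV40 polyadenylation signal, allowing G418 selection. The depositor nonetheless advises against stable lines, because tagged chains accumulate in the ER.

The payload is a roughly 5.2 kb COL1A1 cDNA under the CMV immediate-early enhancer/promoter, terminated by the bovine growth hormone poly(A) signal. In it, exons 2–3 are replaced by the monomeric yellow fluorescent protein mVenus. This design keeps the minor triple helix of the N-propeptide and the N-terminal cleavage site, so the tag sits within the N-propeptide and can be removed during normal procollagen processing. The automated annotation labels mVenus and only a C-terminal fragment of COL1A1, leaving the long stretch between them unannotated; that stretch presumably holds the rest of the collagen coding sequence. A T7 promoter and a single loxP site lie between the CMV promoter and the coding region, and the record does not give a purpose for the loxP site. Part of the plasmid derives from a commercial cDNA clone.

The construct is intended for live imaging of procollagen folding, trafficking and secretion in human osteoblasts and fibroblasts. The depositor stresses low-to-moderate transient expression in cells with high endogenous type I procollagen. Overexpression can promote homotrimer formation, ER aggregation and cellular malfunction.
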