Addgene plasmid #140111: mVenus-hCOL1A1
Purpose: Expresses fluorescently-tagged human Type I procollagen α1 chain with mVenus replacing exon 2-3 retaining N-propeptide minor triple helix and N-terminal cleavage site
Depositing lab: Sergey Leikin. Depositing organization: National Institute of Child Health and Human Development (NICHD).
Backbone
  Vector backbone: pcDNA3.1
  Total vector size (bp): 10704
  Vector type: Mammalian Expression
  Selectable markers: Neomycin (select with G418)
Growth in bacteria
  Bacterial resistance: Ampicillin, 100 μg/mL
  Growth temperature: 37°C
  Growth strain: DH5alpha
  Copy number: Unknown
Gene/Insert
  Gene/Insert name: Type I procollagen α1
  Species: H. sapiens (human)
  Insert size (bp): 5232
  Mutation: COL1A1 exons 2-3 replaced by fluorescent tag
  GenBank ID: NM_000088
  Entrez Gene: COL1A1 (a.k.a. CAFYD, EDSARTH1, EDSC, OI1, OI2, OI3, OI4)
  Promoter: CMV
  Tag / fusion protein: mVenus (N terminal on insert)
  Cloning method: Restriction Enzyme; 5′ cloning site NotI, XbaI (unknown if destroyed); 3′ cloning site None (destroyed during cloning)
  Sequencing primers: 5′ CGC AAA TGG GCG GTA GGC GTG; 3′ TAG AAG GCA CAG TCG AGG
Resource information
  A portion of this plasmid was derived from a plasmid made by: Origene
Terms and licenses: Academic/Nonprofit Terms; Industry Terms: Not Available to Industry
Depositor comments: These human type I procollagen plasmids were designed and validated for human osteoblasts and fibroblasts similar to their previously published/shared murine counterparts e.g. eGFP-Proα1 (Plasmid #119843) https://www.addgene.org/Sergey_Leikin/. Their expression in other cells might disrupt assembly, folding and trafficking of type I procollagen, resulting in artifacts. Even in human osteoblasts and fibroblasts, overexpression of exogenous proα2 might cause intracellular trafficking and degradation of some transfected chains as monomers without integration into normal heterotrimeric (proα1)2proα2 procollagen molecules,. Overexpression of exogenous proα1 might result in excessive formation of homotrimeric (proα1)3 molecules, some of which might contain fluorescent tags on two or even all three proα1 chains, potentially causing severe disruptions in cellular function. In our experience with the murine plasmids expressed in primary osteoblasts or the MC3T3 osteoblastic cell line, the best evidence of normal behavior of the transfected chains is the appearance of fluorescent extracellular collagen fibers ~ 12-24 h after transfection. These were harder to observe in human Saos2 osteoblast cell line transfected with the human type I procollagen plasmids (likely due to slower fibrillogenesis and more complete cleavage of the fluorescently-tagged N-propeptide prior to collagen fibril formation). We strongly recommend following these guidelines when using the plasmids 1) Only human cells that have high expression of endogenous type I procollagen and that express fewer transfected than endogenous chains are suitable for studies of physiologically-relevant processes with these constructs. 2) At least 100 μM ascorbic acid at and after transfection is required to ensure proper procollagen folding (for some cells, preincubation with ascorbic acid before transfection might be needed). 3) Stable transfection causes excessive accumulation of tagged chains in the ER over time, disruption of ER homeostasis, and disruptions and changes in cellular function. Therefore, low to moderate transient transfection is recommended for studies of physiologically relevant processes. Optimization of transfection efficiency is needed for all cell types. 4) Experiments beyond 24h after transfection are not recommended, to avoid the excessive accumulation of tagged chains in the ER and cell malfunction caused by increased procollagen synthesis. 5) Excessive expression of transfected chains might cause rapid accumulation of large procollagen aggregates in the ER, resulting in cellular malfunction and death. Contact information: Shakib Omari () Sergey Leikin ()
How to cite: mVenus-hCOL1A1 was a gift from Sergey Leikin (Addgene plasmid # 140111 ; http://n2t.net/addgene:140111 ; RRID:Addgene_140111)
